Addgene plasmid #157387: pD649-HAsp-NTRK1-COMP5AP-AviTag-9xHis
Purpose: Mammalian expression of cell-surface protein extracellular domain fused to COMP5AP-AviTag-9xHis. Protein is secreted from cells.
Depositing lab: Chris Garcia. Depositing organization: Stanford University. Publication: A Human IgSF Cell-Surface Interactome Reveals a Complex Network of Protein-Protein Interactions. Wojtowicz WM, Vielmetter J, Fernandes RA, Siepe DH, Eastman CL, Chisholm GB, Cox S, Klock H, Anderson PW, Rue SM, Miller JJ, Glaser SM, Bragstad ML, Vance J, Lam AW, Lesley SA, Zinn K, Garcia KC. Cell. 2020 Aug 20;182(4):1027-1043.e17. doi: 10.1016/j.cell.2020.07.025. PubMed 32822567.
Backbone
  Vector backbone: pD649
  Backbone size w/o insert (bp): 7153
  Vector type: Mammalian Expression
Growth in bacteria
  Bacterial resistance: Ampicillin, 100 μg/mL
  Growth temperature: 37°C
  Growth strain: DH5alpha
  Copy number: High Copy
Gene/Insert
  Gene/Insert name: NTRK1
  Species: H. sapiens (human)
  Insert size (bp): 1173
  Entrez Gene: NTRK1 (a.k.a. MTC, TRK, TRK1, TRKA, Trk-A, p140-TrkA)
  Promoter: CMV/SP6
  Tag / fusion protein: COMP5AP-AviTag-9xHis (C terminal on backbone)
  Cloning method: Restriction Enzyme; 5′ cloning site GCGGCCGC (not destroyed); 3′ cloning site GGCGCGCC (not destroyed)
  Sequencing primers: 5′ ATTTAGGTGACACTATAG; 3′ CGTCGCACTCCATCACGGTG
Resource information
  A portion of this plasmid was derived from a plasmid made by: synthesis by ThermoFisher
Terms and licenses: Academic/Nonprofit Terms; Industry Terms: Not Available to Industry
Depositor comments: Some plasmids in this collection may have an IS4-like element ISVsa5 family transposase upstream of the CMV promoter.
How to cite: pD649-HAsp-NTRK1-COMP5AP-AviTag-9xHis was a gift from Chris Garcia (Addgene plasmid # 157387 ; http://n2t.net/addgene:157387 ; RRID:Addgene_157387)
