[The description below was written by a language model from this plasmid's Addgene catalogue record and pLannotate feature annotations shown in this document.]
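Description:
pD649-HAsp-NTRK1-COMP5AP-AviTag-9xHis is a mammalian expression plasmid (8,326 bp in the deposited full sequence) built on the pD649 backbone. It produces the extracellular domain of human NTRK1 (TrkA) as a secreted, multimerised reporter fusion. It is maintained in E. coli at high copy through a ColE1/pUC-type origin and selected with ampicillin via a complete β-lactamase gene. The annotation also finds an SV40 promoter/EM7 promoter unit driving a puromycin N-acetyltransferase coding region followed by an SV40 polyadenylation signal, which could allow puromycin selection in mammalian cells. The short KanR, lacZα, ble and f1 ori matches are only fragments and appear to be backbone remnants. The depositor notes that some plasmids in this collection may carry an IS4-like transposase element upstream of the CMV promoter; none is annotated in this feature table.

The expression cassette uses the CMV enhancer and promoter, a fragment of CMV intron A, and an SP6 promoter just upstream of the coding region. The plasmid name indicates an "HAsp" leader, and the annotation tool matches part of this region to an immunoglobulin heavy-chain signal sequence; either way it directs the protein into the secretory pathway. The NTRK1 ectodomain is cloned between two retained restriction sites and fused in frame to a segment of rat COMP, a coiled-coil that presumably pentamerises the fusion, as the "COMP5" name suggests. Placental alkaline phosphatase follows as an enzymatic reporter, then an AviTag for site-specific biotinylation and a polyhistidine tag, named 9xHis but annotated as 8xHis. A bGH polyadenylation signal ends the transcript. Multimeric, AP-tagged ectodomains of this kind serve as high-avidity probes for detecting weak receptor–ligand binding, consistent with the associated human cell-surface interactome screen.
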