Features (pLannotate 1.2.2; 24 found; start..end, strand, type, name):
    119..143     -  CDS            KanR (fragment): aminoglycoside phosphotransferase; aph(3')-Ia; confers resistance to kanamycin
    254..842     +  rep_origin     ori: high-copy-number ColE1/pMB1/pBR322/pUC origin of replication
   1067..1084    +  terminator     rrnB T2 terminator (fragment): transcription terminator T2 from the E. coli rrnB gene
   1109..1128    -  CDS            lacZα (fragment): LacZα fragment of β-galactosidase; lacZ fragment
   1584..1600    +  protein_bind   lac operator: The lac repressor binds to the lac operator to inhibit transcription in E. coli. This inhibition can be relieved by adding lactose or isopropyl-β-D-thiogalactopyranoside (IPTG). lac repressor encoded by lacI
   1843..2146    +  enhancer       CMV enhancer: human cytomegalovirus immediate early enhancer
   2147..2350    +  promoter       CMV promoter: human cytomegalovirus (CMV) immediate early promoter
   2486..2529    +  intron         CMV intron (fragment): modified intron A from human cytomegalovirus
   2581..2599    +  promoter       SP6 promoter: promoter for bacteriophage SP6 RNA polymerase
   2603..2640    +  CDS            IgH signal sequence (fragment): signal sequence from the mouse immunoglobulin heavy chain variable region
   2728..3921    +  CDS            NTRK1 (fragment): NTRK1_HUMAN - Also known as MTC, TRK From Homo sapiens (Human).
   4018..4197    +  CDS            Comp (fragment): COMP_RAT - Experimental evidence at protein level: Swiss-Prot protein existence level 1. May play a role in the structural integrity of cartilage via its interaction with other extracellular matrix proteins such as the collagens and fibronectin. Can mediate the interaction of chondrocytes with the cartilage extracellular matrix through interaction with cell surface integrin receptors. Could play a role in the pathogenesis of osteoarthritis. Potent suppressor of apoptosis in both primary chondrocytes and transformed cells. Suppresses apoptosis by blocking the activation of caspase-3 and by indu
   4185..5637    +  CDS            SEAP (fragment): secreted alkaline phosphatase from human placenta The natural enzyme has a C-terminal transmembrane sequence that is replaced by a GPI anchor.
   5662..5703    +  CDS            AviTag™ (fragment): peptide tag that allows for enzymatic biotinylation
   5707..5730    +  CDS            8xHis: 8xHis affinity tag
   5876..5987    +  polyA_signal   bGH poly(A) signal: bovine growth hormone polyadenylation signal
   5988..6096    +  rep_origin     f1 ori (fragment): f1 bacteriophage origin of replication; arrow indicates direction of (+) strand synthesis
   6110..6439    +  promoter       SV40 promoter: SV40 enhancer and early promoter
   6487..6534    +  promoter       EM7 promoter: synthetic bacterial promoter&nbsp
   6553..7152    +  CDS            PuroR (fragment): puromycin N-acetyltransferase; pac from Streptomyces; confers resistance to puromycin
   7162..7287    +  CDS            ble (fragment): BLE_KLEPN - Experimental evidence at protein level: Swiss-Prot protein existence level 1. Binding protein with a strong affinity to the bleomycin family of antibiotics. Binds to CL990; an antimitotic-antibiotic compound. From Klebsiella pneumoniae.
   7282..7403    +  polyA_signal   SV40 poly(A) signal: SV40 polyadenylation signal
   7456..8316    -  CDS            AmpR: β-lactamase; bla; confers resistance to ampicillin, carbenicillin, and related antibiotics
   8319..89      -  promoter       AmpR promoter (fragment) (across the origin): bla
>Addgene plasmid #157387 | pD649-HAsp-NTRK1-COMP5AP-AviTag-9xHis | depositor full sequence | sequence record 303883 | Full Sequence
TTTCAATATTATTGAAGCATTTATCAGGGTTATTGTCTCATGAGCGGATACATATTTGAATGTATTTAGA
AAAATAAACAAATAGGGGTCAGTGTTACAACCAATTAACCAATTCTGAACATTATCGCGAGCCCATTTAT
ACCTGAATATGGCTCATAACACCCCTTGCTCATGACCAAAATCCCTTAACGTGAGTTACGCGCGCGTCGT
TCCACTGAGCGTCAGACCCCGTAGAAAAGATCAAAGGATCTTCTTGAGATCCTTTTTTTCTGCGCGTAAT
CTGCTGCTTGCAAACAAAAAAACCACCGCTACCAGCGGTGGTTTGTTTGCCGGATCAAGAGCTACCAACT
CTTTTTCCGAAGGTAACTGGCTTCAGCAGAGCGCAGATACCAAATACTGTTCTTCTAGTGTAGCCGTAGT
TAGCCCACCACTTCAAGAACTCTGTAGCACCGCCTACATACCTCGCTCTGCTAATCCTGTTACCAGTGGC
TGCTGCCAGTGGCGATAAGTCGTGTCTTACCGGGTTGGACTCAAGACGATAGTTACCGGATAAGGCGCAG
CGGTCGGGCTGAACGGGGGGTTCGTGCACACAGCCCAGCTTGGAGCGAACGACCTACACCGAACTGAGAT
ACCTACAGCGTGAGCTATGAGAAAGCGCCACGCTTCCCGAAGGGAGAAAGGCGGACAGGTATCCGGTAAG
CGGCAGGGTCGGAACAGGAGAGCGCACGAGGGAGCTTCCAGGGGGAAACGCCTGGTATCTTTATAGTCCT
GTCGGGTTTCGCCACCTCTGACTTGAGCGTCGATTTTTGTGATGCTCGTCAGGGGGGCGGAGCCTATGGA
AAAACGCCAGCAACGCGGCCTTTTTACGGTTCCTGGCCTTTTGCTGGCCTTTTGCTCACATGTTCTTTCC
TGCGTTATCCCCTGATTCTGTGGATAACCGTATTACCGCCTTTGAGTGAGCTGATACCGCTCGCCGCAGC
CGAACGACCGAGCGCAGCGAGTCAGTGAGCGAGGAAGCGGAAGGCGAGAGTAGGGAACTGCCAGGCATCA
AACTAAGCAGAAGGCCCCTGACGGATGGCCTTTTTGCGTTTCTACAAACTCTTTCTGTGTTGTAAAACGA
CGGCCAGTCTTAAGCTCGGGCCCCCTGGGCGGTTCTGATAACGAGTAATCGTTAATCCGCAAATAACGTA
AAAACCCGCTTCGGCGGGTTTTTTTATGGGGGGAGTTTAGGGAAAGAGCATTTGTCAGAATATTTAAGGG
CGCCTGTCACTTTGCTTGATATATGAGAATTATTTAACCTTATAAATGAGAAAAAAGCAACGCACTTTAA
ATAAGATACGTTGCTTTTTCGATTGATGAACACCTATAATTAAACTATTCATCTATTATTTATGATTTTT
TGTATATACAATATTTCTAGTTTGTTAAAGAGAATTAAGAAAATAAATCTCGAAAATAATAAAGGGAAAA
TCAGTTTTTGATATCAAAATTATACATGTCAACGATAATACAAAATATAATACAAACTATAAGATGTTAT
CAGTATTTATTATCATTTAGAATAAATTTTGTGTCGCCCTTAATTGTGAGCGGATAACAATTACGAGCTT
CATGCACAGTGGCGTTGACTCAATATTGGCCATTAGCCATATTATTCATTGGTTATATAGCATAAATCAA
TATTGGCTATTGGCCATTGCATACGTTGTATCTATATCATAATATGTACATTTATATTGGCTCATGTCCA
ATATGACCGCCATGTTGGCATTGATTATTGACTAGTTATTAATAGTAATCAATTACGGGGTCATTAGTTC
ATAGCCCATATATGGAGTTCCGCGTTACATAACTTACGGTAAATGGCCCGCCTGGCTGACCGCCCAACGA
CCCCCGCCCATTGACGTCAATAATGACGTATGTTCCCATAGTAACGCCAATAGGGACTTTCCATTGACGT
CAATGGGTGGAGTATTTACGGTAAACTGCCCACTTGGCAGTACATCAAGTGTATCATATGCCAAGTACGC
CCCCTATTGACGTCAATGACGGTAAATGGCCCGCCTGGCATTATGCCCAGTACATGACCTTATGGGACTT
TCCTACTTGGCAGTACATCTACGTATTAGTCATCGCTATTACCATGGTGATGCGGTTTTGGCAGTACATC
AATGGGCGTGGATAGCGGTTTGACTCACGGGGATTTCCAAGTCTCCACCCCATTGACGTCAATGGGAGTT
TGTTTTGGCACCAAAATCAACGGGACTTTCCAAAATGTCGTAACAACTCCGCCCCATTGACGCAAATGGG
CGGTAGGCGTGTACGGTGGGAGGTCTATATAAGCAGAGCTCGTTTAGTGAACCGTCAGATCGCCTGGAGA
CGCCATCCACGCTGTTTTGACCTCCATAGAAGACACCGGGACCGATCCAGCCTCCGCGGCCGGGAACGGT
GCATTGGAACGCGGATTCCCCGTGCCAAGAGTGACGTAAGTACCGCCTATAGAGTCTATAGGCCCACCCC
CTTGGCTTCGTTAGAACGCGGCTACAATTAATACATAACCTTATGTATCATACACATACGATTTAGGTGA
CACTATAGAATAACATCCACTTTGCCTTTCTCTCCACAGGTGTCCACTCCCAGGTCCAACTGCACCTCGG
TTCTATCGAAAACGCGCCTGCTAGCGCCACCATGAAGACCATCATTGCCCTGAGCTACATCTTCTGCCTG
GTGTTCGCTGCGGCCGCCGCTGCTCCTTGTCCTGATGCTTGTTGTCCTCACGGCAGCAGCGGCCTGAGAT
GTACAAGAGATGGCGCCCTGGACAGCCTGCATCATCTGCCTGGTGCCGAGAATCTGACCGAGCTGTACAT
CGAGAACCAGCAGCATCTGCAGCACCTGGAACTGAGAGATCTGAGAGGCCTGGGCGAGCTGAGAAACCTG
ACAATCGTGAAGTCCGGGCTGAGATTCGTGGCCCCTGATGCCTTCCACTTCACCCCTAGACTGAGCCGGC
TGAACCTGAGCTTCAATGCCCTGGAATCCCTGAGCTGGAAAACCGTGCAGGGCCTGTCTCTGCAAGAGCT
GGTGCTGTCTGGCAATCCTCTGCACTGTAGCTGTGCCCTGAGATGGCTGCAGAGATGGGAAGAAGAAGGC
CTCGGCGGAGTCCCTGAGCAGAAACTGCAATGTCATGGCCAGGGACCTCTGGCTCACATGCCTAATGCAA
GCTGTGGCGTGCCCACACTGAAGGTGCAGGTTCCAAATGCCTCTGTGGACGTGGGAGATGACGTGCTGCT
GAGATGCCAGGTTGAAGGCAGAGGACTGGAACAGGCCGGCTGGATTCTGACAGAGCTGGAACAGAGCGCC
ACCGTGATGAAGTCTGGTGGACTGCCTTCTCTGGGCCTGACACTGGCCAATGTGACCAGCGACCTGAACC
GGAAGAATGTGACCTGCTGGGCCGAGAACGATGTGGGCAGAGCTGAAGTGTCCGTGCAAGTGAACGTGTC
ATTCCCTGCCAGCGTTCAGCTGCACACAGCCGTGGAAATGCACCACTGGTGTATCCCTTTCAGCGTGGAC
GGACAGCCAGCACCTAGCCTGCGTTGGCTGTTTAACGGCAGCGTGCTGAACGAGACAAGCTTCATCTTCA
CCGAGTTTCTGGAACCAGCCGCCAACGAAACAGTGCGGCATGGCTGTCTGAGACTGAACCAGCCTACACA
CGTGAACAACGGCAACTACACCCTGCTGGCCGCCAATCCTTTTGGACAGGCCTCTGCCTCTATCATGGCC
GCCTTCATGGACAACCCCTTCGAGTTCAACCCTGAGGACCCCATTCCTGTGTCTTTCAGCCCCGTGGACA
CCAATAGCACAAGCGGCGACCCCGTGGAAAAGAAGGATGAGACACCTTTTGGCGTGTCCGTGGCCGTTGG
AGGCGCGCCGGAAGATCAAGTTGATCCAAGATTGATTGATGGCAAGGGCGGATCTCTGGAGGTGCTGTTC
CAGGGACCAGGCGGAAGCGGCAATCCCGGCGGCGATCTGGCCCCCCAGATGCTGCGCGAGCTGCAGGAGA
CCAATGCCGCCCTGCAGGACGTGCGCGAGCTGCTGCGCCACCGCGTGAAGGAGATCACCTTCCTGAAGAA
CACCGTGATGGAGTGCGACGCCTGCGGTATGCAGCCCTCTAGAGGCTCCGGCTCCATCATCCCAGTTGAG
GAGGAGAACCCGGACTTCTGGAACCGCGAGGCAGCCGAGGCCCTGGGTGCCGCCAAGAAGCTGCAGCCTG
CACAGACAGCCGCCAAGAACCTCATCATCTTCCTGGGCGATGGGATGGGGGTGTCTACGGTGACAGCTGC
CAGGATCCTAAAAGGGCAGAAGAAGGACAAACTGGGGCCTGAGATACCCCTGGCCATGGACCGCTTCCCA
TATGTGGCTCTGTCCAAGACATACAATGTAGACAAACATGTGCCAGACAGTGGAGCCACAGCCACGGCCT
ACCTGTGCGGGGTCAAGGGCAACTTCCAGACCATTGGCTTGAGTGCAGCCGCCCGCTTTAACCAGTGCAA
CACGACACGCGGCAACGAGGTCATCTCCGTGATGAATCGGGCCAAGAAAGCAGGGAAGTCAGTGGGAGTG
GTAACCACCACACGAGTGCAGCACGCCTCGCCAGCCGGCACCTACGCCCACACGGTGAACCGCAACTGGT
ACTCGGACGCCGACGTGCCTGCCTCGGCCCGCCAGGAGGGGTGCCAGGACATCGCTACGCAGCTCATCTC
CAACATGGACATTGACGTGATCCTAGGTGGAGGCCGAAAGTACATGTTTCGCATGGGAACCCCAGACCCT
GAGTACCCAGATGACTACAGCCAAGGTGGGACCAGGCTGGACGGGAAGAATCTGGTGCAGGAATGGCTGG
CGAAGCGCCAGGGTGCCCGGTATGTGTGGAACCGCACTGAGCTCATGCAGGCTTCCCTGGACCCGTCTGT
GACCCATCTCATGGGTCTCTTTGAGCCTGGAGACATGAAATACGAGATCCACCGAGACTCCACACTGGAC
CCCTCCCTGATGGAGATGACAGAGGCTGCCCTGCGCCTGCTGAGCAGGAACCCCCGCGGCTTCTTCCTCT
TCGTGGAGGGTGGTCGCATCGACCATGGTCATCATGAAAGCAGGGCTTACCGGGCACTGACTGAGACGAT
CATGTTCGACGACGCCATTGAGAGGGCGGGCCAGCTCACCAGCGAGGAGGACACGCTGAGCCTCGTCACT
GCCGACCACTCCCACGTCTTCTCCTTCGGAGGCTACCCCCTGCGAGGGAGCTCCATCTTCGGGCTGGCCC
CTGGCAAGGCCCGGGACAGGAAGGCCTACACGGTCCTCCTATACGGAAACGGTCCAGGCTATGTGCTCAA
GGACGGCGCCCGGCCGGATGTTACCGAGAGCGAGAGCGGGAGCCCCGAGTATCGGCAGCAGTCAGCAGTG
CCCCTGGACGAAGAGACCCACGCAGGCGAGGACGTGGCGGTGTTCGCGCGCGGCCCGCAGGCGCACCTGG
TTCACGGCGTGCAGGAGCAGACCTTCATAGCGCACGTCATGGCCTTCGCCGCCTGCCTGGAGCCCTACAC
CGCCTGCGACCTGGCGCCCCCCGCCGGCACCACCGACGCCGCGCACCCGGGTGGCGGAGGACTGAACGAC
ATCTTCGAGGCTCAGAAAATCGAATGGCACGAACATCACCATCACCATCACCATCACCATTAAGGCCGGC
CTGTAGTCACTGGCACAACGCGTTACCCGGTAAGCCAATCGGGTATACACGGTCGTCATACTGCAGACAG
GGTTCTTCTACTTTGCAAGATAGTCTTGAGTAGTAAAATAAATAGATAGAGAAAATCAGCCTCGACTGTG
CCTTCTAGTTGCCAGCCATCTGTTGTTTGCCCCTCCCCCGTGCCTTCCTTGACCCTGGAAGGTGCCACTC
CCACTGTCCTTTCCTAATAAAATGAGGAAATTGCATCACAACACTCAACCCTATCTCGGTCTATTCTTTT
GATTTATAAGGGATTTTGCCGATTTCGGCCTATTGGTTAAAAAATGAGCTGATTTAACAAAAATTTAACG
CGAATTAATTCTGTGGAATGTGTGTCAGTTAGGGTGTGGAAAGTCCCCAGGCTCCCCAGCAGGCAGAAGT
ATGCAAAGCATGCATCTCAATTAGTCAGCAACCAGGTGTGGAAAGTCCCCAGGCTCCCCAGCAGGCAGAA
GTATGCAAAGCATGCATCTCAATTAGTCAGCAACCATAGTCCCGCCCCTAACTCCGCCCATCCCGCCCCT
AACTCCGCCCAGTTCCGCCCATTCTCCGCCCCATGGCTGACTAATTTTTTTTATTTATGCAGAGGCCGAG
GCCGCCTCTGCCTCTGAGCTATTCCAGAAGTAGTGAGGAGGCTTTTTTGGAGGCCTAGGCTTTTGCAAAA
AGCTCCCGGGAGCTTGTATATCCATTTTCGGATCTGATCAGCACGTGTTGACAATTAATCATCGGCATAG
TATATCGGCATAGTATAATACGACAAGGTGAGGAACTAAACCATGACCGAGTACAAGCCCACGGTGCGCC
TCGCCACCCGCGACGACGTCCCCAGGGCCGTACGCACCCTCGCCGCCGCGTTCGCCGACTACCCCGCCAC
GCGCCACACCGTCGATCCGGACCGCCACATCGAGCGGGTCACCGAGCTGCAAGAACTCTTCCTCACGCGC
GTCGGGCTCGACATCGGCAAGGTGTGGGTCGCGGACGACGGCGCCGCGGTGGCGGTCTGGACCACGCCGG
AGAGCGTCGAAGCGGGGGCGGTGTTCGCCGAGATCGGCCCGCGCATGGCCGAGTTGAGCGGTTCCCGGCT
GGCCGCGCAGCAACAGATGGAAGGCCTCCTGGCGCCGCACCGGCCCAAGGAGCCCGCGTGGTTCCTGGCC
ACCGTCGGCGTCTCGCCCGACCACCAGGGCAAGGGTCTGGGCAGCGCCGTCGTGCTCCCCGGAGTGGAGG
CGGCCGAGCGCGCCGGGGTGCCCGCCTTCCTGGAGACATCCGCGCCCCGCAACCTCCCCTTCTACGAGCG
GCTCGGCTTCACCGTCACCGCCGACGTCGAGGTGCCCGAAGGACCGCGCACCTGGTGCATGACCCGCAAG
CCCGGTGCCTGACACGTGCTACGAGATTTCGATTCCACCGCCGCCTTCTATGAAAGGTTGGGCTTCGGAA
TCGTTTTCCGGGACGCCGGCTGGATGATCCTCCAGCGCGGGGATCTCATGCTGGAGTTCTTCGCCCACCC
CAACTTGTTTATTGCAGCTTATAATGGTTACAAATAAAGCAATAGCATCACAAATTTCACAAATAAAGCA
TTTTTTTCACTGCATTCTAGTTGTGGTTTGTCCAAACTCATCAATGTATCTTATCATGTCTGTATACCGT
CGACCTCTAGCTAGAGCTTGGCGTAATCATGGTCATTACCAATGCTTAATCAGTGAGGCACCTATCTCAG
CGATCTGTCTATTTCGTTCATCCATAGTTGCCTGACTCCCCGTCGTGTAGATAACTACGATACGGGAGGG
CTTACCATCTGGCCCCAGCGCTGCGATGATACCGCGAGAACCACGCTCACCGGCTCCGGATTTATCAGCA
ATAAACCAGCCAGCCGGAAGGGCCGAGCGCAGAAGTGGTCCTGCAACTTTATCCGCCTCCATCCAGTCTA
TTAATTGTTGCCGGGAAGCTAGAGTAAGTAGTTCGCCAGTTAATAGTTTGCGCAACGTTGTTGCCATCGC
TACAGGCATCGTGGTGTCACGCTCGTCGTTTGGTATGGCTTCATTCAGCTCCGGTTCCCAACGATCAAGG
CGAGTTACATGATCCCCCATGTTGTGCAAAAAAGCGGTTAGCTCCTTCGGTCCTCCGATCGTTGTCAGAA
GTAAGTTGGCCGCAGTGTTATCACTCATGGTTATGGCAGCACTGCATAATTCTCTTACTGTCATGCCATC
CGTAAGATGCTTTTCTGTGACTGGTGAGTACTCAACCAAGTCATTCTGAGAATAGTGTATGCGGCGACCG
AGTTGCTCTTGCCCGGCGTCAATACGGGATAATACCGCGCCACATAGCAGAACTTTAAAAGTGCTCATCA
TTGGAAAACGTTCTTCGGGGCGAAAACTCTCAAGGATCTTACCGCTGTTGAGATCCAGTTCGATGTAACC
CACTCGTGCACCCAACTGATCTTCAGCATCTTTTACTTTCACCAGCGTTTCTGGGTGAGCAAAAACAGGA
AGGCAAAATGCCGCAAAAAAGGGAATAAGGGCGACACGGAAATGTTGAATACTCATATTCTTCCTT
