>Addgene plasmid #157387 | pD649-HAsp-NTRK1-COMP5AP-AviTag-9xHis | depositor partial sequence | sequence record 303884 | insert (extracellular domain)
GCTGCTCCTTGTCCTGATGCTTGTTGTCCTCACGGCAGCAGCGGCCTGAGATGTACAAGAGATGGCGCCC
TGGACAGCCTGCATCATCTGCCTGGTGCCGAGAATCTGACCGAGCTGTACATCGAGAACCAGCAGCATCT
GCAGCACCTGGAACTGAGAGATCTGAGAGGCCTGGGCGAGCTGAGAAACCTGACAATCGTGAAGTCCGGG
CTGAGATTCGTGGCCCCTGATGCCTTCCACTTCACCCCTAGACTGAGCCGGCTGAACCTGAGCTTCAATG
CCCTGGAATCCCTGAGCTGGAAAACCGTGCAGGGCCTGTCTCTGCAAGAGCTGGTGCTGTCTGGCAATCC
TCTGCACTGTAGCTGTGCCCTGAGATGGCTGCAGAGATGGGAAGAAGAAGGCCTCGGCGGAGTCCCTGAG
CAGAAACTGCAATGTCATGGCCAGGGACCTCTGGCTCACATGCCTAATGCAAGCTGTGGCGTGCCCACAC
TGAAGGTGCAGGTTCCAAATGCCTCTGTGGACGTGGGAGATGACGTGCTGCTGAGATGCCAGGTTGAAGG
CAGAGGACTGGAACAGGCCGGCTGGATTCTGACAGAGCTGGAACAGAGCGCCACCGTGATGAAGTCTGGT
GGACTGCCTTCTCTGGGCCTGACACTGGCCAATGTGACCAGCGACCTGAACCGGAAGAATGTGACCTGCT
GGGCCGAGAACGATGTGGGCAGAGCTGAAGTGTCCGTGCAAGTGAACGTGTCATTCCCTGCCAGCGTTCA
GCTGCACACAGCCGTGGAAATGCACCACTGGTGTATCCCTTTCAGCGTGGACGGACAGCCAGCACCTAGC
CTGCGTTGGCTGTTTAACGGCAGCGTGCTGAACGAGACAAGCTTCATCTTCACCGAGTTTCTGGAACCAG
CCGCCAACGAAACAGTGCGGCATGGCTGTCTGAGACTGAACCAGCCTACACACGTGAACAACGGCAACTA
CACCCTGCTGGCCGCCAATCCTTTTGGACAGGCCTCTGCCTCTATCATGGCCGCCTTCATGGACAACCCC
TTCGAGTTCAACCCTGAGGACCCCATTCCTGTGTCTTTCAGCCCCGTGGACACCAATAGCACAAGCGGCG
ACCCCGTGGAAAAGAAGGATGAGACACCTTTTGGCGTGTCCGTGGCCGTTGGA
